Addgene plasmid #163649: Man2a1-GFP
Purpose: Expresses GFP tagged Man2a1 in mammalian cells
Depositing lab: Lei Lu. Depositing organization: Nanyang Technological University (NTU). Publication: A quantitative study of the Golgi retention of glycosyltransferases. Sun X, Mahajan D, Chen B, Song Z, Lu L. J Cell Sci. 2021 Oct 15;134(20). pii: 272560. doi: 10.1242/jcs.258564. Epub 2021 Oct 21. PubMed 34533190.
Backbone
  Vector backbone: pDmyc-neo-N1
  Backbone manufacturer: Dr. Lu Lei's lab
  Backbone size w/o insert (bp): 6171
  Total vector size (bp): 9600
  Modifications to backbone: The myc tag in this vector was replaced with GFP tag using SacII/NotI digestion.
  Vector type: Mammalian Expression
Growth in bacteria
  Bacterial resistance: Ampicillin, 100 μg/mL
  Growth temperature: 37°C
  Growth strain: DH5alpha
  Copy number: High Copy
Gene/Insert
  Gene/Insert name: mannosidase alpha class 2A member 1 (alt name: Man2a1)
  Species: H. sapiens (human)
  Insert size (bp): 3429
  Mutation: Silent mutation was made to introduce a XbaI restriction site in Man2a1
  GenBank ID: BC142696
  Entrez Gene: MAN2A1 (a.k.a. AMan II, GOLIM7, MANA2, MANII)
  Tag / fusion protein: GFP (C terminal on backbone)
  Cloning method: Restriction Enzyme; 5′ cloning site XhoI (not destroyed); 3′ cloning site SacII (not destroyed)
  Sequencing primers: 5′ CMV-F or T7
Terms and licenses: Academic/Nonprofit Terms; Industry Terms: Not Available to Industry
How to cite: Man2a1-GFP was a gift from Lei Lu (Addgene plasmid # 163649 ; http://n2t.net/addgene:163649 ; RRID:Addgene_163649)
