[The description below was written by a language model from this plasmid's Addgene catalogue record and pLannotate feature annotations shown in this document.]
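Description:
Man2a1-GFP is a mammalian expression plasmid of about 9.6 kb that produces human alpha-mannosidase II (MAN2A1) fused at its C terminus to GFP. It is built on pDmyc-neo-N1, a lab-made backbone in which the original myc tag was swapped for a GFP tag. In bacteria it is maintained at high copy through a ColE1/pUC-type origin and selected with ampicillin via the β-lactamase gene. An f1 origin is also present. Small fragments annotated as lacZα, rop, bom and SV40 large T antigen appear to be backbone remnants rather than functional elements.

The expression cassette is driven by the CMV immediate early enhancer and promoter, followed by a chimeric β-globin/immunoglobulin intron, which typically improves transcript processing and expression. A T7 promoter sits just upstream of the coding region. The 3.4 kb MAN2A1 open reading frame was inserted between XhoI and SacII sites and carries a silent mutation that introduces an XbaI site. It is followed almost immediately by the GFP coding sequence, which the automated annotation matches as a fragment of moxGFP, although the catalogue entry describes it only as GFP. An SV40 polyadenylation signal lies downstream of the fusion, annotated on the reverse strand. A separate cassette, consisting of the SV40 enhancer/early promoter, the neo gene and a synthetic poly(A) signal, allows G418 selection of stably transfected mammalian cells.

MAN2A1 is a Golgi enzyme that catalyses the first committed step in complex N-glycan biosynthesis. The construct was deposited in connection with a quantitative study of Golgi retention of glycosyltransferases, consistent with its use for fluorescence imaging of this enzyme's localisation in mammalian cells.
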