Features (pLannotate 1.2.2; 20 found; start..end, strand, type, name):
     73..450     +  enhancer       CMV enhancer: human cytomegalovirus immediate early enhancer
    451..662     +  promoter       CMV promoter: human cytomegalovirus (CMV) immediate early promoter
    823..955     +  intron         chimeric intron: chimera between introns from human β-globin and immunoglobulin heavy chain genes
   1000..1018    +  promoter       T7 promoter: promoter for bacteriophage T7 RNA polymerase
   1036..4464    +  CDS            MAN2A1: MA2A1_HUMAN - Also known as MANA2. Experimental evidence at protein level: Swiss-Prot protein existence level 1. Catalyzes the first committed step in the biosynthesis of complex N-glycans. It controls conversion of high mannose to complex N- glycans; the final hydrolytic step in the N-glycan maturation pathway. From Homo sapiens (Human).
   4470..5187    +  CDS            moxGFP (fragment): monomeric GFP variant optimized for use in oxidizing environments such as the secretory pathway (Costantini et al., 2015)
   5199..5216    -  promoter       T3 promoter (fragment): promoter for bacteriophage T3 RNA polymerase
   5234..5355    -  polyA_signal   SV40 poly(A) signal: SV40 polyadenylation signal
   5378..5446    -  CDS            large T antigen (fragment): large T antigen from SV40 (simian virus 40)
   5470..5537    +  CDS            lacZα (fragment): LacZα fragment of β-galactosidase; lacZ fragment
   5541..5969    +  rep_origin     f1 ori (sequence partly withheld): f1 bacteriophage origin of replication; arrow indicates direction of (+) strand synthesis
   5997..6048    -  misc_feature   bom (fragment): basis of mobility region from pBR322
   6113..6470    +  promoter       SV40 promoter: SV40 enhancer and early promoter
   6521..7312    +  CDS            neo: KKA2_KLEPN - Also known as kan, nptII. Experimental evidence at protein level: Swiss-Prot protein existence level 1. Resistance to kanamycin, neomycin, paromomycin, ribostamycin, butirosin and gentamicin B. From Klebsiella pneumoniae.
   7379..7427    +  polyA_signal   poly(A) signal: synthetic polyadenylation signal
   7447..7501    -  misc_feature   bom (fragment): basis of mobility region from pBR322
   7603..7638    -  CDS            rop (fragment): Rop protein, which maintains plasmids at low copy number; rop
   7733..7837    +  promoter       AmpR promoter: bla
   7838..8698    +  CDS            AmpR: β-lactamase; bla; confers resistance to ampicillin, carbenicillin, and related antibiotics
   8869..9457    +  rep_origin     ori: high-copy-number ColE1/pMB1/pBR322/pUC origin of replication
>Addgene plasmid #163649 | Man2a1-GFP | addgene full sequence | sequence record 322676 | Addgene NGS Result
TTGCATACGTTGTATCTATATCATAATATGTACATTTATATTGGCTCATGTCCAATATGACCGCCATGTT
GGCATTGATTATTGACTAGTTATTAATAGTAATCAATTACGGGGTCATTAGTTCATAGCCCATATATGGA
GTTCCGCGTTACATAACTTACGGTAAATGGCCCGCCTGGCTGACCGCCCAACGACCCCCGCCCATTGACG
TCAATAATGACGTATGTTCCCATAGTAACGCCAATAGGGACTTTCCATTGACGTCAATGGGTGGAGTATT
TACGGTAAACTGCCCACTTGGCAGTACATCAAGTGTATCATATGCCAAGTCCGCCCCCTATTGACGTCAA
TGACGGTAAATGGCCCGCCTGGCATTATGCCCAGTACATGACCTTACGGGACTTTCCTACTTGGCAGTAC
ATCTACGTATTAGTCATCGCTATTACCATGGTGATGCGGTTTTGGCAGTACACCAATGGGCGTGGATAGC
GGTTTGACTCACGGGGATTTCCAAGTCTCCACCCCATTGACGTCAATGGGAGTTTGTTTTGGCACCAAAA
TCAACGGGACTTTCCAAAATGTCGTAACAACTGCGATCGCCCGCCCCGTTGACGCAAATGGGCGGTAGGC
GTGTACGGTGGGAGGTCTATATAAGCAGAGCTCGTTTAGTGAACCGTCAGATCACTAGAAGCTTTATTGC
GGTAGTTTATCACAGTTAAATTGCTAACGCAGTCAGTGCTTCTGACACAACAGTCTCGAACTTAAGCTGC
AGTGACTCTCTTAAGGTAGCCTTGCAGAAGTTGGTCGTGAGGCACTGGGCAGGTAAGTATCAAGGTTACA
AGACAGGTTTAAGGAGACCAATAGAAACTGGGCTTGTCGAGACAGAGAAGACTCTTGCGTTTCTGATAGG
CACCTATTGGTCTTACTGACATCCACTTTGCCTTTCTCTCCACAGGTGTCCACTCCCAGTTCAATTACAG
CTCTTAAGGCTAGAGTACTTAATACGACTCACTATAGGCTAGCCTCGAGGCCACCATGAAGTTAAGCCGC
CAGTTCACCGTGTTCGGCAGTGCGATCTTCTGTGTGGTGATTTTCTCGCTCTACCTGATGCTGGACCGGG
GTCACTTAGACTACCCCAGGAACCCGCGCCGCGAGGGCTCCTTCCCTCAGGGCCAGCTCTCAATGTTGCA
AGAAAAAATAGACCATTTGGAGCGTTTGCTAGCTGAGAATAATGAGATCATCTCAAATATTAGAGACTCA
GTCATCAATTTGAGTGAGTCTGTGGAGGATGGTCCGAAAAGTTCACAAAGCAATTTCAGCCAAGGTGCTG
GCTCACATCTTCTGCCCTCACAATTATCCCTCTCAGTTGACACTGCAGACTGTCTGTTTGCTTCACAAAG
TGGAAGTCACAATTCAGATGTGCAGATGTTGGATGTTTACAGTCTAATTTCTTTTGACAATCCAGATGGT
GGAGTTTGGAAGCAAGGATTTGACATTACTTATGAATCTAATGAATGGGACACTGAACCCCTTCAAGTCT
TTGTGGTGCCTCATTCCCATAACGACCCAGGTTGGTTGAAGACTTTCAATGACTACTTTAGAGACAAGAC
TCAGTATATTTTTAATAACATGGTCCTAAAGCTGAAAGAAGACTCACGGAGGAAGTTTATTTGGTCTGAG
ATCTCTTACCTTTCAAAGTGGTGGGATATTATAGATATTCAGAAGAAGGATGCTGTTAAAAGTTTAATAG
AAAATGGTCAGCTTGAAATTGTGACAGGTGGCTGGGTTATGCCTGATGAAGCTACTCCACATTATTTTGC
CTTAATTGATCAACTAATTGAAGGACATCAGTGGCTGGAAAATAATATAGGAGTGAAACCTCGGTCCGGC
TGGGCTATTGATCCCTTTGGACACTCACCAACAATGGCTTATCTTCTAAACCGTGCTGGACTTTCTCACA
TGCTTATCCAGAGAGTTCATTATGCAGTTAAAAAACACTTTGCACTGCATAAAACATTGGAGTTTTTTTG
GAGACAGAATTGGGATCTGGGATCTGTCACAGATATTTTATGCCACATGATGCCCTTCTACAGCTATGAC
ATCCCTCACACTTGTGGACCTGATCCTAAAATATGCTGCCAGTTTGATTTTAAACGTCTTCCTGGAGGCA
GATTTGGTTGTCCCTGGGGAGTCCCCCCAGAAACAATACATCCTGGAAATGTCCAAAGCAGGGCTCGGAT
GCTACTAGATCAGTACCGAAAGAAGTCAAAGCTTTTTCGTACCAAAGTTCTCCTGGCTCCACTAGGAGAT
GATTTCCGCTACTGTGAATACACGGAATGGGATTTACAGTTTAAGAATTATCAGCAGCTTTTTGATTATA
TGAATTCTCAGTCCAAGTTTAAAGTTAAGATACAGTTTGGAACTTTATCAGATTTTTTTGATGCGCTGGA
TAAAGCAGATGAAACTCAGAGAGACAAGGGCCAGTCGATGTTCCCTGTTTTAAGTGGAGATTTTTTCACT
TATGCCGATCGAGATGATCATTACTGGAGTGGCTATTTTACATCCAGACCCTTTTACAAACGAATGGACA
GAATCATGGAATCTCATTTAAGGGCTGCTGAAATTCTTTACTATTTCGCCCTGAGACAAGCTCACAAATA
CAAGATAAATAAATTTCTCTCATCATCACTTTACACGGCACTGACAGAAGCCAGAAGGAATTTGGGACTG
TTTCAACATCATGATGCTATCACAGGAACTGCAAAAGACTGGGTGGTTGTGGATTATGGTACCAGACCTT
TTCATTCGTTAATGGTTTTGGAGAAGATAATTGGAAATTCTGCATTTCTTCTTATTTTGAAGGACAAACT
CACATACGACTCTTACTCTCCTGATACCTTCCTGGAGATGGATTTGAAACAAAAATCACAAGATTCTCTG
CCACAAAAAAATATAATAAGGCTGAGTGCGGAGCCAAGGTACCTTGTGGTCTATAATCCTCTAGAACAAG
ACCGAATCTCGTTGGTCTCAGTCTATGTGAGTTCCCCGACAGTGCAAGTGTTCTCTGCTTCAGGAAAACC
TGTGGAAGTTCAAGTCAGCGCAGTTTGGGATACAGCAAATACTATTTCAGAAACAGCCTATGAGATCTCT
TTTCGAGCACATATACCGCCATTGGGACTGAAAGTGTATAAGATTTTGGAATCAGCAAGTTCAAATTCAC
ATTTAGCTGATTATGTCTTGTATAAGAATAAAGTAGAAGATAGCGGAATTTTCACCATAAAGAATATGAT
AAATACTGAAGAAGGTATAACACTAGAGAACTCCTTTGTTTTACTTCGGTTTGATCAAACTGGACTTATG
AAGCAAATGATGACTAAAGAAGATGGTAAACACCATGAAGTAAATGTGCAATTTTCATGGTATGGAACCA
CAATTAAAAGAGACAAAAGTGGTGCCTACCTCTTCTTACCTGATGGTAATGCCAAGCCTTATGTTTACAC
AACACCGCCCTTTGTCAGAGTGACACATGGAAGGATTTATTCGGAAGTGACTTGCTTTTTTGACCATGTT
ACTCATAGAGTCCGACTATACCACATACAGGGAATAGAAGGACAGTCTGTGGAAGTTTCCAATATTGTGG
ACATCCGAAAAGTATATAACCGTGAGATTGCAATGAAAATTTCTTCTGATATAAAAAGCCAAAATAGATT
TTATACTGACCTAAATGGGTACCAGATTCAACCTAGAATGACACTGAGCAAATTGCCTCTTCAAGCAAAT
GTCTATCCCATGACCACAATGGCCTATATCCAGGATGCCAAACATCGTTTGACACTGCTCTCTGCTCAGT
CTTTAGGGGTTTCGAGTTTGAATAGTGGTCAGATTGAAGTTATCATGGATCGAAGACTCATGCAAGATGA
TAATCGTGGCCTTGAGCAAGGTATCCAGGATAACAAGATTACAGCTAATCTATTTCGAATACTACTAGAA
AAAAGAAGTGCTGTTAATACGGAAGAAGAAAAGAAGTCGGTCAGTTATCCTTCTCTCCTTAGCCACATAA
CTTCTTCTCTCATGAATCATCCAGTCATTCCAATGGCAAATAAGTTCTCACCTACCCTTGAGCTGCAAGG
TGAATTCTCTCCATTACAGTCATCTTTGCCTTGTGACATTCATCTGGTTAATTTGAGAACAATACAGTCA
AAGGTGGGCAATGGGCACTCCAATGAGGCAGCCTTGATCCTCCACAGAAAAGGGTTTGATTGTCGGTTCT
CTAGCAAAGGCACAGGGCTGTTTTGTTCTACTACTCAGGGAAAGATATTGGTACAGAAACTTTTAAACAA
GTTTATTGTCGAAAGTCTCACACCTTCATCACTATCCTTGATGCATTCACCTCCCGGCACTCAGAATATA
AGTGAGATCAACTTGAGTCCAATGGAAATCAGCACATTCCGAATCCAGTTGAGGCCGCGGGTGTCCAAGG
GCGAGGAGCTGTTCACCGGGGTGGTGCCCATCCTGGTCGAGCTGGACGGCGACGTAAACGGCCACAAGTT
CTCCGTGCGGGGCGAGGGCGAGGGCGATGCCACCAACGGCAAGCTGACCCTGAAGTTCATCAGCACCACC
GGCAAGCTGCCCGTGCCCTGGCCCACCCTCGTGACCACCCTGACCTACGGCGTGCAGAGCTTCTCCCGCT
ACCCCGACCACATGAAGCGCCACGACTTCTTCAAGAGCGCCATGCCCGAAGGCTACGTCCAGGAGCGCAC
CATCTCCTTCAAGGACGACGGCACCTACAAGACCCGCGCCGAGGTGAAGTTCGAGGGCGACACCCTGGTG
AACCGCATCGAGCTGAAGGGCATCGACTTCAAGGAGGACGGCAACATCCTGGGGCACAAGCTGGAGTACA
ACTTCAACTCCCACAACGTCTATATCACCGCCGACAAGCAGAAGAACGGCATCAAGGCCAACTTCAAGAT
CCGCCACAACGTGGAGGACGGCTCCGTGCAGCTCGCCGACCACTACCAGCAGAACACCCCCATCGGCGAC
GGCCCCGTGCTGCTGCCCGACAACCACTACCTGTCCACCCAGTCCAAGCTGTCCAAAGACCCCAACGAGA
AGCGCGATCACATGGTCCTTCTGGAATTCGTGACCGCCGCCGGGATCACTCACGGCATGGACGAGCTGTA
CAAGTAAGCGGCCGCTTCCCTTTAGTGAGGGTTAATGCTTCGAGCAGACATGATAAGATACATTGATGAG
TTTGGACAAACCACAACTAGAATGCAGTGAAAAAAATGCTTTATTTGTGAAATTTGTGATGCTATTGCTT
TATTTGTAACCATTATAAGCTGCAATAAACAAGTTAACAACAACAATTGCATTCATTTTATGTTTCAGGT
TCAGGGGGAGATGTGGGAGGTTTTTTAAAGCAAGTAAAACCTCTACAAATGTGGTAAAATCCGATAAGGA
TCGATCCGGGCTGGCGTAATAGCGAAGAGGCCCGCACCGATCGCCCTTCCCAACAGTTGCGCAGCCTGAA
TGGCGAATGG
[124 nt withheld, positions 5541-5664]
C
[91 nt withheld, positions 5666-5756]
A
[49 nt withheld, positions 5758-5806]
CCTTTGACGTTGGAGTCCACGTTCTTT
[37 nt withheld, positions 5834-5870]
ACCCTATCTCGGTCTATTCTTTTGATTTATAAGGGATTTTGCCGATTTCGGCCTATTGGTTAAAAAATGA
GCTGATTTAACAAAAATTTAACGCGAATTTTAACAAAATATTAACGCTTACAATTTCCTGATGCGGTATT
TTCTCCTTACGCATCTGTGCGGTATTTCACACCGCATACGCGGATCTGCGCAGCACCATGGCCTGAAATA
ACCTCTGAAAGAGGAACTTGGTTAGGTACCTTCTGAGGCGGAAAGAACCAGCTGTGGAATGTGTGTCAGT
TAGGGTGTGGAAAGTCCCCAGGCTCCCCAGCAGGCAGAAGTATGCAAAGCATGCATCTCAATTAGTCAGC
AACCAGGTGTGGAAAGTCCCCAGGCTCCCCAGCAGGCAGAAGTATGCAAAGCATGCATCTCAATTAGTCA
GCAACCATAGTCCCGCCCCTAACTCCGCCCATCCCGCCCCTAACTCCGCCCAGTTCCGCCCATTCTCCGC
CCCATGGCTGACTAATTTTTTTTATTTATGCAGAGGCCGAGGCCGCCTCGGCCTCTGAGCTATTCCAGAA
GTAGTGAGGAGGCTTTTTTGGAGGCCTAGGCTTTTGCAAAAAGCTTGATTCTTCTGACACAACAGTCTCG
AACTTAAGGCTAGAGCCACCATGATTGAACAAGATGGATTGCACGCAGGTTCTCCGGCCGCTTGGGTGGA
GAGGCTATTCGGCTATGACTGGGCACAACAGACAATCGGCTGCTCTGATGCCGCCGTGTTCCGGCTGTCA
GCGCAGGGGCGCCCGGTTCTTTTTGTCAAGACCGACCTGTCCGGTGCCCTGAATGAACTGCAGGACGAGG
CAGCGCGGCTATCGTGGCTGGCCACGACGGGCGTTCCTTGCGCAGCTGTGCTCGACGTTGTCACTGAAGC
GGGAAGGGACTGGCTGCTATTGGGCGAAGTGCCGGGGCAGGATCTCCTGTCATCTCACCTTGCTCCTGCC
GAGAAAGTATCCATCATGGCTGATGCAATGCGGCGGCTGCATACGCTTGATCCGGCTACCTGCCCATTCG
ACCACCAAGCGAAACATCGCATCGAGCGAGCACGTACTCGGATGGAAGCCGGTCTTGTCGATCAGGATGA
TCTGGACGAAGAGCATCAGGGGCTCGCGCCAGCCGAACTGTTCGCCAGGCTCAAGGCGCGCATGCCCGAC
GGCGAGGATCTCGTCGTGACCCATGGCGATGCCTGCTTGCCGAATATCATGGTGGAAAATGGCCGCTTTT
CTGGATTCATCGACTGTGGCCGGCTGGGTGTGGCGGACCGCTATCAGGACATAGCGTTGGCTACCCGTGA
TATTGCTGAAGAGCTTGGCGGCGAATGGGCTGACCGCTTCCTCGTGCTTTACGGTATCGCCGCTCCCGAT
TCGCAGCGCATCGCCTTCTATCGCCTTCTTGACGAGTTCTTCTGAGCGGGACTCTGGGGTTCGAAATGAC
CGACCAAGCGACGCCCAACCTGCCATCACGATGGCCGCAATAAAATATCTTTATTTTCATTACATCTGTG
TGTTGGTTTTTTGTGTGAATCGATAGCGATAAGGATCCGCGTATGGTGCACTCTCAGTACAATCTGCTCT
GATGCCGCATAGTTAAGCCAGCCCCGACACCCGCCAACACCCGCTGACGCGCCCTGACGGGCTTGTCTGC
TCCCGGCATCCGCTTACAGACAAGCTGTGACCGTCTCCGGGAGCTGCATGTGTCAGAGGTTTTCACCGTC
ATCACCGAAACGCGCGAGACGAAAGGGCCTCGTGATACGCCTATTTTTATAGGTTAATGTCATGATAATA
ATGGTTTCTTAGACGTCAGGTGGCACTTTTCGGGGAAATGTGCGCGGAACCCCTATTTGTTTATTTTTCT
AAATACATTCAAATATGTATCCGCTCATGAGACAATAACCCTGATAAATGCTTCAATAATATTGAAAAAG
GAAGAGTATGAGTATTCAACATTTCCGTGTCGCCCTTATTCCCTTTTTTGCGGCATTTTGCCTTCCTGTT
TTTGCTCACCCAGAAACGCTGGTGAAAGTAAAAGATGCTGAAGATCAGTTGGGTGCACGAGTGGGTTACA
TCGAACTGGATCTCAACAGCGGTAAGATCCTTGAGAGTTTTCGCCCCGAAGAACGTTTTCCAATGATGAG
CACTTTTAAAGTTCTGCTATGTGGCGCGGTATTATCCCGTATTGACGCCGGGCAAGAGCAACTCGGTCGC
CGCATACACTATTCTCAGAATGACTTGGTTGAGTACTCACCAGTCACAGAAAAGCATCTTACGGATGGCA
TGACAGTAAGAGAATTATGCAGTGCTGCCATAACCATGAGTGATAACACTGCGGCCAACTTACTTCTGAC
AACGATCGGAGGACCGAAGGAGCTAACCGCTTTTTTGCACAACATGGGGGATCATGTAACTCGCCTTGAT
CGTTGGGAACCGGAGCTGAATGAAGCCATACCAAACGACGAGCGTGACACCACGATGCCTGTAGCAATGG
CAACAACGTTGCGCAAACTATTAACTGGCGAACTACTTACTCTAGCTTCCCGGCAACAATTAATAGACTG
GATGGAGGCGGATAAAGTTGCAGGACCACTTCTGCGCTCGGCCCTTCCGGCTGGCTGGTTTATTGCTGAT
AAATCTGGAGCCGGTGAGCGTGGGTCTCGCGGTATCATTGCAGCACTGGGGCCAGATGGTAAGCCCTCCC
GTATCGTAGTTATCTACACGACGGGGAGTCAGGCAACTATGGATGAACGAAATAGACAGATCGCTGAGAT
AGGTGCCTCACTGATTAAGCATTGGTAACTGTCAGACCAAGTTTACTCATATATACTTTAGATTGATTTA
AAACTTCATTTTTAATTTAAAAGGATCTAGGTGAAGATCCTTTTTGATAATCTCATGACCAAAATCCCTT
AACGTGAGTTTTCGTTCCACTGAGCGTCAGACCCCGTAGAAAAGATCAAAGGATCTTCTTGAGATCCTTT
TTTTCTGCGCGTAATCTGCTGCTTGCAAACAAAAAAACCACCGCTACCAGCGGTGGTTTGTTTGCCGGAT
CAAGAGCTACCAACTCTTTTTCCGAAGGTAACTGGCTTCAGCAGAGCGCAGATACCAAATACTGTTCTTC
TAGTGTAGCCGTAGTTAGGCCACCACTTCAAGAACTCTGTAGCACCGCCTACATACCTCGCTCTGCTAAT
CCTGTTACCAGTGGCTGCTGCCAGTGGCGATAAGTCGTGTCTTACCGGGTTGGACTCAAGACGATAGTTA
CCGGATAAGGCGCAGCGGTCGGGCTGAACGGGGGGTTCGTGCACACAGCCCAGCTTGGAGCGAACGACCT
ACACCGAACTGAGATACCTACAGCGTGAGCTATGAGAAAGCGCCACGCTTCCCGAAGGGAGAAAGGCGGA
CAGGTATCCGGTAAGCGGCAGGGTCGGAACAGGAGAGCGCACGAGGGAGCTTCCAGGGGGAAACGCCTGG
TATCTTTATAGTCCTGTCGGGTTTCGCCACCTCTGACTTGAGCGTCGATTTTTGTGATGCTCGTCAGGGG
GGCGGAGCCTATGGAAAAACGCCAGCAACGCGGCCTTTTTACGGTTCCTGGCCTTTTGCTGGCCTTTTGC
TCACATGGCTCGACAGATCTTCAATATTGGCCATTAGCCATATTATTCATTGGTTATATAGCATAAATCA
ATATTGGCTATTGGCCA
